Addgene plasmid #213301: GRM2-DuET
Purpose: The DuET construct encodes the named human GPCR engineered with a cleaved hemagglutinin signal peptide, a 5' FLAG and a 3' 1D4 epitope tag optimized for expression in mammalian cells and proteomics studies.
Depositing lab: Thomas Sakmar. Depositing organization: Rockefeller University. Publication: Multiplexed selectivity screening of anti-GPCR antibodies. Dahl L, Kotliar IB, Bendes A, Dodig-Crnkovic T, Fromm S, Elofsson A, Uhlen M, Sakmar TP, Schwenk JM. Sci Adv. 2023 May 3;9(18):eadf9297. doi: 10.1126/sciadv.adf9297. Epub 2023 May 3. PubMed 37134173.
Backbone
  Vector backbone: pcDNA 3.1 (+)
  Vector type: Mammalian Expression
Growth in bacteria
  Bacterial resistance: Ampicillin, 100 μg/mL
  Growth temperature: 37°C
  Growth strain: DH5alpha
  Copy number: High Copy
Gene/Insert
  Gene/Insert name: GRM2 (alt names: Glutamate metabotropic receptor 2; GPRC1B, mGlu2, MGLUR2)
  Species: H. sapiens (human)
  Entrez Gene: GRM2 (a.k.a. GLUR2, GPRC1B, MGLUR2, mGlu2)
  Promoter: CMV, T7
  Tag / fusion protein: FLAG (N terminal on insert); 1D4 (C terminal on insert)
  Cloning method: Gibson Cloning
Terms and licenses: Academic/Nonprofit Terms; Industry Terms: Not Available to Industry
Depositor comments: Class: C, Family: Metabotropic Glutamate. Ensembl ID: ENSG00000164082, Uniprot ID: Q14416
How to cite: GRM2-DuET was a gift from Thomas Sakmar (Addgene plasmid # 213301 ; http://n2t.net/addgene:213301 ; RRID:Addgene_213301)
