[The description below was written by a language model from this plasmid's Addgene catalogue record and pLannotate feature annotations shown in this document.]
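Description:
GRM2-DuET is a mammalian expression plasmid built on the pcDNA 3.1 (+) backbone that carries the human metabotropic glutamate receptor 2 (GRM2, also called mGlu2), a class C G protein-coupled receptor that signals through G proteins to inhibit adenylate cyclase. The sequenced record is about 8.1 kb. In bacteria it is maintained at high copy through a ColE1/pUC-type origin and selected with ampicillin via the β-lactamase gene. An f1 origin is also present, as is standard for this backbone. For selection in mammalian cells, the backbone supplies a neomycin phosphotransferase cassette driven by the SV40 enhancer/early promoter and terminated by an SV40 polyadenylation signal.

The receptor coding sequence sits downstream of the human CMV immediate early enhancer and promoter and is followed by the bovine growth hormone polyadenylation signal. A T7 promoter lies between the CMV promoter and the insert and allows in vitro transcription. In the DuET design, the receptor is preceded by a cleavable hemagglutinin signal peptide and an N-terminal FLAG epitope, and it ends in a C-terminal 1D4 epitope. The automated annotation picks up the FLAG tag as a short fragment immediately upstream of GRM2, but it does not label the signal peptide or the 1D4 tag, which are known only from the catalogue description. Several small annotated fragments (HIV-1 LTR, ble, lacI, bom) are probably backbone remnants or spurious matches rather than functional elements.

The dual tags give orthogonal handles for capture and detection of the expressed receptor. The construct is intended for GPCR expression in mammalian cells and proteomics work, and the associated publication used it for multiplexed selectivity screening of anti-GPCR antibodies.
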