Features (pLannotate 1.2.2; 21 found; start..end, strand, type, name):
     77..181     -  promoter       AmpR promoter: bla
    240..292     -  misc_feature   bom (fragment): basis of mobility region from pBR322
    447..826     +  enhancer       CMV enhancer: human cytomegalovirus immediate early enhancer
    827..1030    +  promoter       CMV promoter: human cytomegalovirus (CMV) immediate early promoter
   1026..1059    +  LTR            5' LTR (truncated) (fragment): truncated 5' long terminal repeat (LTR) from HIV-1
   1075..1093    +  promoter       T7 promoter: promoter for bacteriophage T7 RNA polymerase
   1192..1212    +  CDS            3xFLAG (fragment): three tandem FLAG® epitope tags
   1216..3786    +  CDS            GRM2: GRM2_HUMAN - Also known as GPRC1B, MGLUR2. Experimental evidence at protein level: Swiss-Prot protein existence level 1. G-protein coupled receptor for glutamate. Ligand binding causes a conformation change that triggers signaling via guanine nucleotide-binding proteins (G proteins) and modulates the activity of down-stream effectors, such as adenylate cyclase. Signaling inhibits adenylate cyclase activity. May mediate suppression of neurotransmission or may be involved in synaptogenesis or synaptic stabilization. From Homo sapiens (Human).
   3911..4135    +  polyA_signal   bGH poly(A) signal: bovine growth hormone polyadenylation signal
   4139..4160    +  promoter       SV40 promoter (fragment): SV40 enhancer and early promoter
   4181..4609    +  rep_origin     f1 ori (sequence partly withheld): f1 bacteriophage origin of replication; arrow indicates direction of (+) strand synthesis
   4623..4952    +  promoter       SV40 promoter: SV40 enhancer and early promoter
   5019..5810    +  CDS            neo: KKA2_KLEPN - Also known as kan, nptII. Experimental evidence at protein level: Swiss-Prot protein existence level 1. Resistance to kanamycin, neomycin, paromomycin, ribostamycin, butirosin and gentamicin B. From Klebsiella pneumoniae.
   5834..5992    +  CDS            ble (fragment): BLE_KLEPN - Experimental evidence at protein level: Swiss-Prot protein existence level 1. Binding protein with a strong affinity to the bleomycin family of antibiotics. Binds to CL990; an antimitotic-antibiotic compound. From Klebsiella pneumoniae.
   5987..6108    +  polyA_signal   SV40 poly(A) signal: SV40 polyadenylation signal
   6181..6197    -  protein_bind   lac operator: The lac repressor binds to the lac operator to inhibit transcription in E. coli. This inhibition can be relieved by adding lactose or isopropyl-β-D-thiogalactopyranoside (IPTG). lac repressor encoded by lacI
   6205..6235    -  promoter       lac promoter: promoter for the E. coli lac operon
   6250..6271    -  protein_bind   CAP binding site: CAP binding activates transcription in the presence of cAMP. E. coli catabolite activator protein
   6284..6376    -  CDS            lacI (fragment): lac repressor; lacI; The lac repressor binds to the lac operator to inhibit transcription in E. coli. This inhibition can be relieved by adding lactose or isopropyl-β-D-thiogalactopyranoside (IPTG).
   6559..7147    -  rep_origin     ori: high-copy-number ColE1/pMB1/pBR322/pUC origin of replication
   7318..76      -  CDS            AmpR (across the origin): β-lactamase; bla; confers resistance to ampicillin, carbenicillin, and related antibiotics
>Addgene plasmid #213301 | GRM2-DuET | addgene full sequence | sequence record 430907 | Addgene NGS Result
CTGGGTGAGCAAAAACAGGAAGGCAAAATGCCGCAAAAAAGGGAATAAGGGCGACACGGAAATGTTGAAT
ACTCATACTCTTCCTTTTTCAATATTATTGAAGCATTTATCAGGGTTATTGTCTCATGAGCGGATACATA
TTTGAATGTATTTAGAAAAATAAACAAATAGGGGTTCCGCGCACATTTCCCCGAAAAGTGCCACCTGACG
TCGACGGATCGGGAGATCTCCCGATCCCCTATGGTGCACTCTCAGTACAATCTGCTCTGATGCCGCATAG
TTAAGCCAGTATCTGCTCCCTGCTTGTGTGTTGGAGGTCGCTGAGTAGTGCGCGAGCAAAATTTAAGCTA
CAACAAGGCAAGGCTTGACCGACATTTGCATGAAGAATCTGCTTAGGGTTAGGCGTTTTGCGCTGCTTCG
CGATGTACGGGCCAGATATACGCGTTGACATTGATTATTGACTAGTTATTAATAGTAATCAATTACGGGG
TCATTAGTTCATAGCCCATATATGGAGTTCCGCGTTACATAACTTACGGTAAATGGCCCGCCTGGCTGAC
CGCCCAACGACCCCCGCCCATTGACGTCAATAATGACGTATGTTCCCATAGTAACGCCAATAGGGACTTT
CCATTGACGTCAATGGGTGGAGTATTTACGGTAAACTGCCCACTTGGCAGTACATCAAGTGTATCATATG
CCAAGTACGCCCCCTATTGACGTCAATGACGGTAAATGGCCCGCCTGGCATTATGCCCAGTACATGACCT
TATGGGACTTTCCTACTTGGCAGTACATCTACGTATTAGTCATCGCTATTACCATGGTGATGCGGTTTTG
GCAGTACATCAATGGGCGTGGATAGCGGTTTGACTCACGGGGATTTCCAAGTCTCCACCCCATTGACGTC
AATGGGAGTTTGTTTTGGCACCAAAATCAACGGGACTTTCCAAAATGTCGTAACAACTCCGCCCCATTGA
CGCAAATGGGCGGTAGGCGTGTACGGTGGGAGGTCTATATAAGCAGAGCTCTCTGGCTAACTAGAGAACC
CACTGCTTACTGGCTTATCGAAATTAATACGACTCACTATAGGGAGACCCAAGCTGGCTAGCGTTTAAAC
TTAAGCTTAGCGGCCGCGCCACCATGAAGACGATCATCGCCCTGAGCTACATCTTCTGCCTGGTATTCGC
CGACTACAAGGACGATGATGACGCCAGCATCGATGAGGGACCTGCCAAGAAAGTGCTGACCCTTGAGGGG
GACCTGGTCCTTGGCGGACTGTTCCCCGTGCACCAAAAAGGTGGACCCGCCGAAGACTGCGGGCCGGTTA
ACGAGCATCGAGGCATCCAGCGGCTCGAAGCGATGCTCTTCGCTCTCGATAGAATTAATCGGGATCCCCA
TCTGCTTCCAGGCGTGCGGCTTGGCGCACATATTCTGGATTCATGCTCCAAAGATACTCATGCTCTCGAA
CAAGCACTCGACTTCGTGCGAGCTAGCCTCTCCCGCGGCGCCGATGGTTCAAGACACATCTGCCCCGATG
GATCCTACGCCACGCACGGTGACGCCCCCACCGCTATTACGGGGGTGATTGGGGGTAGCTATAGTGATGT
TAGCATACAGGTGGCCAATTTGCTCCGCCTGTTCCAGATCCCCCAGATTAGCTATGCCTCAACCTCAGCC
AAACTGTCCGATAAGAGTAGGTATGACTACTTCGCCCGCACAGTGCCTCCAGATTTCTTTCAAGCCAAGG
CTATGGCAGAGATACTCCGCTTCTTTAATTGGACATACGTTTCTACTGTAGCCAGCGAAGGAGACTACGG
GGAGACTGGCATCGAGGCGTTCGAACTCGAAGCTAGAGCGAGAAACATATGTGTCGCCACCTCCGAAAAG
GTCGGGCGGGCAATGTCACGCGCTGCCTTTGAGGGAGTCGTTCGAGCCCTGCTGCAGAAGCCTTCCGCAA
GGGTTGCAGTCCTGTTTACGCGCAGTGAGGATGCGCGCGAATTGCTGGCCGCTTCTCAACGACTGAACGC
ATCCTTTACATGGGTTGCCAGTGACGGGTGGGGCGCTCTGGAAAGTGTGGTGGCCGGAAGTGAGGGAGCG
GCAGAGGGGGCAATTACGATCGAACTGGCTAGCTACCCCATCAGCGATTTTGCCTCCTACTTCCAGTCCC
TGGACCCATGGAACAACAGCCGCAATCCTTGGTTCAGAGAATTTTGGGAGCAGCGGTTTAGGTGTAGCTT
CCGACAGCGGGACTGTGCCGCTCACTCATTGAGAGCCGTCCCTTTTGAGCAGGAGTCCAAGATCATGTTC
GTCGTCAATGCAGTTTACGCCATGGCCCACGCGCTCCATAATATGCACCGGGCCCTGTGCCCTAACACCA
CACGCCTGTGCGATGCTATGAGGCCTGTCAACGGACGAAGGCTGTATAAGGACTTCGTCCTGAACGTGAA
GTTCGACGCTCCCTTTCGGCCCGCCGATACACATAATGAGGTGCGCTTCGACCGCTTCGGGGACGGGATT
GGAAGATACAACATCTTCACGTACCTGAGAGCCGGATCAGGCCGCTACAGATACCAGAAAGTGGGTTACT
GGGCCGAGGGCCTGACCCTGGACACCAGTTTGATCCCCTGGGCTAGCCCTTCTGCAGGGCCCTTGCCGGC
ATCTCGGTGCTCAGAGCCCTGTTTGCAGAACGAGGTAAAAAGTGTTCAGCCCGGGGAAGTGTGTTGTTGG
CTGTGCATCCCCTGTCAGCCATACGAGTATCGCCTGGATGAGTTCACGTGTGCAGATTGCGGCCTCGGCT
ATTGGCCCAACGCCAGCCTGACTGGCTGCTTCGAGCTTCCCCAGGAGTATATCCGATGGGGCGACGCCTG
GGCTGTAGGCCCTGTGACAATAGCTTGCCTCGGGGCTCTGGCAACCCTGTTCGTGCTGGGAGTTTTCGTT
AGACACAACGCCACACCCGTAGTCAAGGCCTCTGGCCGCGAACTCTGCTACATCTTGCTGGGGGGGGTGT
TCCTTTGCTATTGCATGACTTTCATCTTTATTGCTAAACCTTCAACAGCCGTGTGCACTCTCAGAAGGCT
GGGGCTCGGCACAGCGTTCTCAGTGTGTTACTCAGCCTTGTTGACCAAAACCAACCGCATTGCCAGGATT
TTTGGCGGTGCAAGAGAGGGCGCCCAGAGGCCAAGATTTATTTCCCCTGCTTCACAGGTGGCCATATGCC
TGGCCTTGATTTCCGGACAGCTTTTGATTGTCGTGGCATGGCTGGTAGTGGAGGCCCCTGGGACTGGAAA
GGAGACAGCGCCTGAACGAAGGGAGGTGGTCACCCTCCGCTGCAATCATCGGGACGCCTCTATGCTCGGC
AGTCTGGCTTATAATGTTCTTTTGATCGCGCTCTGCACTCTTTACGCGTTCAAGACACGGAAATGCCCAG
AAAACTTCAACGAAGCAAAATTCATCGGCTTCACTATGTACACAACGTGTATTATCTGGTTGGCATTCCT
GCCTATATTTTACGTCACCTCTAGCGACTATCGGGTACAGACTACCACTATGTGTGTGAGCGTGTCTCTG
AGTGGGTCTGTTGTGCTTGGCTGTCTGTTTGCACCAAAGCTGCATATTATCCTGTTCCAGCCCCAAAAGA
ACGTGGTCAGTCATCGGGCCCCGACCAGCAGGTTTGGTAGTGCAGCCGCTCGCGCTTCTAGCTCACTTGG
CCAAGGCTCTGGCAGCCAATTCGTGCCCACCGTGTGCAATGGCCGAGAAGTGGTAGACAGTACAACCAGT
AGTCTCATCGATACCGGTGGACGCACCGGTGAATTCGATGAGGCCAGCACCACCGTGTCTAAGACCGAGA
CTTCTCAGGTGGCCCCTGCCTAATCTAGAGGGCCCGTTTAAACCCGCTGATCAGCCTCGACTGTGCCTTC
TAGTTGCCAGCCATCTGTTGTTTGCCCCTCCCCCGTGCCTTCCTTGACCCTGGAAGGTGCCACTCCCACT
GTCCTTTCCTAATAAAATGAGGAAATTGCATCGCATTGTCTGAGTAGGTGTCATTCTATTCTGGGGGGTG
GGGTGGGGCAGGACAGCAAGGGGGAGGATTGGGAAGACAATAGCAGGCATGCTGGGGATGCGGTGGGCTC
TATGGCTTCTGAGGCGGAAAGAACCAGCTGGGGCTCTAGGGGGTATCCCC
[124 nt withheld, positions 4181-4304]
C
[91 nt withheld, positions 4306-4396]
A
[49 nt withheld, positions 4398-4446]
CCTTTGACGTTGGAGTCCACGTTCTTT
[37 nt withheld, positions 4474-4510]
ACCCTATCTCGGTCTATTCTTTTGATTTATAAGGGATTTTGCCGATTTCGGCCTATTGGTTAAAAAATGA
GCTGATTTAACAAAAATTTAACGCGAATTAATTCTGTGGAATGTGTGTCAGTTAGGGTGTGGAAAGTCCC
CAGGCTCCCCAGCAGGCAGAAGTATGCAAAGCATGCATCTCAATTAGTCAGCAACCAGGTGTGGAAAGTC
CCCAGGCTCCCCAGCAGGCAGAAGTATGCAAAGCATGCATCTCAATTAGTCAGCAACCATAGTCCCGCCC
CTAACTCCGCCCATCCCGCCCCTAACTCCGCCCAGTTCCGCCCATTCTCCGCCCCATGGCTGACTAATTT
TTTTTATTTATGCAGAGGCCGAGGCCGCCTCTGCCTCTGAGCTATTCCAGAAGTAGTGAGGAGGCTTTTT
TGGAGGCCTAGGCTTTTGCAAAAAGCTCCCGGGAGCTTGTATATCCATTTTCGGATCTGATCAAGAGACA
GGATGAGGATCGTTTCGCATGATTGAACAAGATGGATTGCACGCAGGTTCTCCGGCCGCTTGGGTGGAGA
GGCTATTCGGCTATGACTGGGCACAACAGACAATCGGCTGCTCTGATGCCGCCGTGTTCCGGCTGTCAGC
GCAGGGGCGCCCGGTTCTTTTTGTCAAGACCGACCTGTCCGGTGCCCTGAATGAACTGCAGGACGAGGCA
GCGCGGCTATCGTGGCTGGCCACGACGGGCGTTCCTTGCGCAGCTGTGCTCGACGTTGTCACTGAAGCGG
GAAGGGACTGGCTGCTATTGGGCGAAGTGCCGGGGCAGGATCTCCTGTCATCTCACCTTGCTCCTGCCGA
GAAAGTATCCATCATGGCTGATGCAATGCGGCGGCTGCATACGCTTGATCCGGCTACCTGCCCATTCGAC
CACCAAGCGAAACATCGCATCGAGCGAGCACGTACTCGGATGGAAGCCGGTCTTGTCGATCAGGATGATC
TGGACGAAGAGCATCAGGGGCTCGCGCCAGCCGAACTGTTCGCCAGGCTCAAGGCGCGCATGCCCGACGG
CGAGGATCTCGTCGTGACCCATGGCGATGCCTGCTTGCCGAATATCATGGTGGAAAATGGCCGCTTTTCT
GGATTCATCGACTGTGGCCGGCTGGGTGTGGCGGACCGCTATCAGGACATAGCGTTGGCTACCCGTGATA
TTGCTGAAGAGCTTGGCGGCGAATGGGCTGACCGCTTCCTCGTGCTTTACGGTATCGCCGCTCCCGATTC
GCAGCGCATCGCCTTCTATCGCCTTCTTGACGAGTTCTTCTGAGCGGGACTCTGGGGTTCGAAATGACCG
ACCAAGCGACGCCCAACCTGCCATCACGAGATTTCGATTCCACCGCCGCCTTCTATGAAAGGTTGGGCTT
CGGAATCGTTTTCCGGGACGCCGGCTGGATGATCCTCCAGCGCGGGGATCTCATGCTGGAGTTCTTCGCC
CACCCCAACTTGTTTATTGCAGCTTATAATGGTTACAAATAAAGCAATAGCATCACAAATTTCACAAATA
AAGCATTTTTTTCACTGCATTCTAGTTGTGGTTTGTCCAAACTCATCAATGTATCTTATCATGTCTGTAT
ACCGTCGACCTCTAGCTAGAGCTTGGCGTAATCATGGTCATAGCTGTTTCCTGTGTGAAATTGTTATCCG
CTCACAATTCCACACAACATACGAGCCGGAAGCATAAAGTGTAAAGCCTGGGGTGCCTAATGAGTGAGCT
AACTCACATTAATTGCGTTGCGCTCACTGCCCGCTTTCCAGTCGGGAAACCTGTCGTGCCAGCTGCATTA
ATGAATCGGCCAACGCGCGGGGAGAGGCGGTTTGCGTATTGGGCGCTCTTCCGCTTCCTCGCTCACTGAC
TCGCTGCGCTCGGTCGTTCGGCTGCGGCGAGCGGTATCAGCTCACTCAAAGGCGGTAATACGGTTATCCA
CAGAATCAGGGGATAACGCAGGAAAGAACATGTGAGCAAAAGGCCAGCAAAAGGCCAGGAACCGTAAAAA
GGCCGCGTTGCTGGCGTTTTTCCATAGGCTCCGCCCCCCTGACGAGCATCACAAAAATCGACGCTCAAGT
CAGAGGTGGCGAAACCCGACAGGACTATAAAGATACCAGGCGTTTCCCCCTGGAAGCTCCCTCGTGCGCT
CTCCTGTTCCGACCCTGCCGCTTACCGGATACCTGTCCGCCTTTCTCCCTTCGGGAAGCGTGGCGCTTTC
TCATAGCTCACGCTGTAGGTATCTCAGTTCGGTGTAGGTCGTTCGCTCCAAGCTGGGCTGTGTGCACGAA
CCCCCCGTTCAGCCCGACCGCTGCGCCTTATCCGGTAACTATCGTCTTGAGTCCAACCCGGTAAGACACG
ACTTATCGCCACTGGCAGCAGCCACTGGTAACAGGATTAGCAGAGCGAGGTATGTAGGCGGTGCTACAGA
GTTCTTGAAGTGGTGGCCTAACTACGGCTACACTAGAAGAACGGTATTTGGTATCTGCGCTCTGCTGAAG
CCAGTTACCTTCGGAAAAAGAGTTGGTAGCTCTTGATCCGGCAAACAAACCACCGCTGGTAGCGGTGGTT
TTTTTGTTTGCAAGCAGCAGATTACGCGCAGAAAAAAAGGATCTCAAGAAGATCCTTTGATCTTTTCTAC
GGGGTCTGACGCTCAGTGGAACGAAAACTCACGTTAAGGGATTTTGGTCATGAGATTATCAAAAAGGATC
TTCACCTAGATCCTTTTAAATTAAAAATGAAGTTTTAAATCAATCTAAAGTATATATGAGTAAACTTGGT
CTGACAGTTACCAATGCTTAATCAGTGAGGCACCTATCTCAGCGATCTGTCTATTTCGTTCATCCATAGT
TGCCTGACTCCCCGTCGTGTAGATAACTACGATACGGGAGGGCTTACCATCTGGCCCCAGTGCTGCAATG
ATACCGCGAGACCCACGCTCACCGGCTCCAGATTTATCAGCAATAAACCAGCCAGCCGGAAGGGCCGAGC
GCAGAAGTGGTCCTGCAACTTTATCCGCCTCCATCCAGTCTATTAATTGTTGCCGGGAAGCTAGAGTAAG
TAGTTCGCCAGTTAATAGTTTGCGCAACGTTGTTGCCATTGCTACAGGCATCGTGGTGTCACGCTCGTCG
TTTGGTATGGCTTCATTCAGCTCCGGTTCCCAACGATCAAGGCGAGTTACATGATCCCCCATGTTGTGCA
AAAAAGCGGTTAGCTCCTTCGGTCCTCCGATCGTTGTCAGAAGTAAGTTGGCCGCAGTGTTATCACTCAT
GGTTATGGCAGCACTGCATAATTCTCTTACTGTCATGCCATCCGTAAGATGCTTTTCTGTGACTGGTGAG
TACTCAACCAAGTCATTCTGAGAATAGTGTATGCGGCGACCGAGTTGCTCTTGCCCGGCGTCAATACGGG
ATAATACCGCGCCACATAGCAGAACTTTAAAAGTGCTCATCATTGGAAAACGTTCTTCGGGGCGAAAACT
CTCAAGGATCTTACCGCTGTTGAGATCCAGTTCGATGTAACCCACTCGTGCACCCAACTGATCTTCAGCA
TCTTTTACTTTCACCAGCGTTT
